Addgene plasmid #227888: pAAV-hSyn-Cluc-NHP.RMA
Purpose: Expresses Cluc-NHP.RMA under the hSyn promoter. Cluc-NHP.RMA for monitoring neuronal transduction.
Depositing lab: Jerzy Szablowski. Depositing organization: Rice University. Publication: Synthetic serum markers enable noninvasive monitoring of gene expression in primate brains. Lee S, Romac MD, Watanabe S, Chernov M, Li H, Raisley E, Rothenhoefer KM, Dahlquist Z, Szablowski JO, Costa VD. Neuron. 2026 Feb 27:S0896-6273(26)00003-6. doi: 10.1016/j.neuron.2026.01.003. PubMed 41763204.
Backbone
  Vector backbone: pAAV
  Backbone size w/o insert (bp): 4569
  Total vector size (bp): 6918
  Vector type: Mammalian Expression, AAV, Luciferase
Growth in bacteria
  Bacterial resistance: Ampicillin, 100 μg/mL
  Growth temperature: 37°C
  Growth strain: NEB Stable
  Copy number: Unknown
Gene/Insert
  Gene/Insert name: Cypridina luciferase fused to macaque Fc (alt names: Cluc-macaque IgG1 Fc; Cluc-NHP.RMA)
  Species: Synthetic; Cypridina noctiluca, Macaca mulatta
  GenBank ID: ATV90900.1
  Tag / fusion protein: Cluc (N terminal on insert); IgG1 Fc (C terminal on insert); T7 tag (C terminal on insert)
  Cloning method: Gibson Cloning
  Sequencing primers: 5′ tcagcgctgcctcagtct
Terms and licenses: Academic/Nonprofit Terms; Industry Terms: Not Available to Industry
Depositor comments: Cluc is derived from pCLucIPZ (Addgene #53222). Please visit https://doi.org/10.1101/2025.06.01.657212 for bioRxiv preprint.
How to cite: pAAV-hSyn-Cluc-NHP.RMA was a gift from Jerzy Szablowski (Addgene plasmid # 227888 ; http://n2t.net/addgene:227888 ; RRID:Addgene_227888)
