[The description below was written by a language model from this plasmid's Addgene catalogue record and pLannotate feature annotations shown in this document.]
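Description:
pAAV-hSyn-Cluc-NHP.RMA is a 6.9 kb adeno-associated virus transfer plasmid built on a pAAV backbone for neuron-restricted expression of a secreted luciferase reporter. In bacteria it replicates from a high-copy ColE1/pUC-type origin and is selected with ampicillin through the bla gene. An f1 phage origin is also present. The expression cassette lies between AAV2 inverted terminal repeats, which are the cis elements required for replication and packaging of the cassette into AAV particles. The annotation detects the upstream ITR only as short fragments and the downstream ITR as a full-length feature, which may simply reflect how difficult these repeats are to sequence and annotate.

The human synapsin I (hSyn) promoter drives a single synthetic open reading frame. It begins with a mammalian codon-adapted secreted Cypridina noctiluca luciferase (Cluc) at the N-terminus, followed by an IgG1 Fc region and a C-terminal T7 epitope tag. The catalogue entry identifies the Fc as rhesus macaque (Macaca mulatta) IgG1. The automated annotation labels it as a fragment of human IGHG1, presumably because of homology to the closest reference entry. Downstream, a WPRE enhances transcript stability and expression, and the human growth hormone polyadenylation signal terminates the message.

According to the record, Cluc-NHP.RMA is used for monitoring neuronal transduction, and the associated publication concerns synthetic serum markers for noninvasive monitoring of gene expression in primate brains. This suggests that the secreted fusion made by transduced neurons is measured by its luciferase activity in blood samples. The record itself does not detail how the marker reaches the serum.
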