Features (pLannotate 1.2.2; 18 found; start..end, strand, type, name):
     16..43      +  repeat_region  AAV2 ITR (fragment): inverted terminal repeat of adeno-associated virus serotype 2 inverted
     72..99      +  repeat_region  AAV2 ITR (fragment): inverted terminal repeat of adeno-associated virus serotype 2 inverted
    179..626     +  promoter       hSyn promoter: human synapsin I promoter; confers neuron-specific expression (Kügler et al., 2003)
    640..656     +  misc_feature   MCS (fragment): pUC18/19 multiple cloning site
    673..2331    +  CDS            CLuc: secreted Cypridina luciferase contains 30 codon substitutions for efficient translation in mammalian cells
   2338..2979    +  CDS            IGHG1 (fragment): IGHG1_HUMAN - Experimental evidence at protein level: Swiss-Prot protein existence level 1. Constant region of immunoglobulin heavy chains. Immunoglobulins, also known as antibodies, are membrane-bound or secreted glycoproteins produced by B lymphocytes. In the recognition phase of humoral immunity, the membrane-bound immunoglobulins serve as receptors which, upon binding of a specific antigen, trigger the clonal expansion and differentiation of B lymphocytes into immunoglobulins- secreting plasma cells. Secreted immunoglobulins mediate the effector phase of humoral immunity, which results in
   2986..3018    +  CDS            T7 tag (gene 10 leader): leader peptide from bacteriophage T7 gene 10 promotes efficient translation in E. coli
   3026..3049    +  misc_feature   MCS (fragment): pBluescript multiple cloning site
   3049..3637    +  misc_feature   WPRE: woodchuck hepatitis virus posttranscriptional regulatory element
   3669..4145    +  polyA_signal   hGH poly(A) signal: human growth hormone polyadenylation signal
   4185..4325    +  repeat_region  AAV2 ITR: inverted terminal repeat of adeno-associated virus serotype 2 inverted
   4330..4381    -  misc_feature   bom (fragment): basis of mobility region from pBR322
   4400..4855    +  rep_origin     f1 ori (sequence partly withheld): f1 bacteriophage origin of replication; arrow indicates direction of (+) strand synthesis
   4856..4905    -  misc_feature   bom (fragment): basis of mobility region from pBR322
   5007..5042    -  CDS            rop (fragment): Rop protein, which maintains plasmids at low copy number; rop
   5137..5241    +  promoter       AmpR promoter: bla
   5242..6102    +  CDS            AmpR: β-lactamase; bla; confers resistance to ampicillin, carbenicillin, and related antibiotics
   6273..6861    +  rep_origin     ori: high-copy-number ColE1/pMB1/pBR322/pUC origin of replication
>Addgene plasmid #227888 | pAAV-hSyn-Cluc-NHP.RMA | addgene full sequence | sequence record 450599 | Addgene NGS Result
ATGTCCTGCAGGCAGCTGCGCGCTCGCTCGCTCACTGAGGCCGCCCGGGCGTCGGGCGACCTTTGGTCGC
CCGGCCTCAGTGAGCGAGCGAGCGCGCAGAGAGGGAGTGGCCAACTCCATCACTAGGGGTTCCTGCGGCC
GCACGCGTGTGTCTAGACTGCAGAGGGCCCTGCGTATGAGTGCAAGTGGGTTTTAGGACCAGGATGAGGC
GGGGTGGGGGTGCCTACCTGACGACCGACCCCGACCCACTGGACAAGCACCCAACCCCCATTCCCCAAAT
TGCGCATCCCCTATCAGAGAGGGGGAGGGGAAACAGGATGCGGCGAGGCGCGTGCGCACTGCCAGCTTCA
GCACCGCGGACAGTGCCTTCGCCCCCGCCTGGCGGCGCGCGCCACCGCCGCCTCAGCACTGAAGGCGCGC
TGACGTCACTCGCCGGTCCCCCGCAAACTCCCCTTCCCGGCCACCTTGGTCGCGTCCGCGCCGCCGCCGG
CCCAGCCGGACCGCACCACGCGAGGCGCGAGATAGGGGGGCACGGGCGCGACCATCTGCGCTGCGGCGCC
GGCGACTCAGCGCTGCCTCAGTCTGCGGTGGGCAGCGGAGGAGTCGTGTCGTGCCTGAGAGCGCAGTCGA
GAAGGTACCGGATCCTCTAGAGTCGAGCTAAAGCTTGCCACCATGAAGACCTTAATTCTTGCCGTTGCAT
TAGTCTACTGCGCCACTGTTCATTGCCAGGACTGTCCTTACGAACCTGATCCACCAAACACAGTTCCAAC
TTCCTGTGAAGCTAAAGAAGGAGAATGTATTGATAGCAGCTGTGGCACCTGCACGAGAGACATACTATCA
GATGGACTGTGTGAAAATAAACCAGGAAAAACATGTTGCCGAATGTGTCAGTATGTAATTGAATGCAGAG
TAGAGGCCGCAGGATGGTTTAGAACATTCTATGGAAAGAGATTCCAGTTCCAGGAACCTGGTACATACGT
GTTGGGTCAAGGAACCAAGGGCGGCGACTGGAAGGTGTCCATCACCCTGGAGAACCTGGATGGAACCAAG
GGGGCTGTGCTGACCAAGACAAGACTGGAAGTGGCTGGAGACATCATTGACATCGCTCAAGCTACTGAGA
ATCCCATCACTGTAAACGGTGGAGCTGACCCTATCATCGCCAACCCGTACACCATCGGCGAGGTCACCAT
CGCTGTTGTTGAGATGCCAGGCTTCAACATCACCGTCATTGAGTTCTTCAAACTGATCGTGATCGACATC
CTCGGAGGAAGATCTGTAAGAATCGCCCCAGACACAGCAAACAAAGGAATGATCTCTGGCCTCTGTGGAG
ATCTTAAAATGATGGAAGATACAGACTTCACTTCAGATCCAGAACAACTCGCTATTCAGCCTAAGATCAA
CCAGGAGTTTGACGGTTGTCCACTCTATGGAAATCCTGATGACGTTGCATACTGCAAAGGTCTTCTGGAG
CCGTACAAGGACAGCTGCCGCAACCCCATCAACTTCTACTACTACACCATCTCCTGCGCCTTCGCCCGCT
GTATGGGTGGAGACGAGCGAGCCTCACACGTGCTGCTTGACTACAGGGAGACGTGCGCTGCTCCCGAAAC
TAGAGGAACCTGCGTTTTGTCTGGACATACTTTCTACGATACATTTGACAAAGCAAGATACCAATTCCAG
GGTCCCTGCAAGGAGATTCTTATGGCCGCCGACTGTTTCTGGAACACTTGGGATGTGAAGGTTTCACACA
GGAATGTTGACTCTTACACTGAAGTAGAGAAAGTACGAATCAGGAAACAATCGACTGTAGTAGAACTCAT
TGTTGATGGAAAACAGATTCTGGTTGGAGGAGAAGCCGTGTCCGTCCCGTACAGCTCTCAGAACACTTCC
ATCTACTGGCAAGATGGTGACATACTGACTACAGCCATCCTACCTGAAGCTCTGGTGGTCAAGTTCAACT
TCAAGCAACTGCTCGTCGTACATATTAGAGATCCATTCGATGGTAAGACTTGCGGTATTTGCGGTAACTA
CAACCAGGATTTCAGTGATGATTCTTTTGATGCTGAAGGAGCCTGTGATCTGACCCCCAACCCACCGGGA
TGCACCGAAGAACAGAAACCTGAAGCTGAACGACTCTGCAATAGTCTCTTCGCCGGTCAAAGTGATCTTG
ATCAGAAATGTAACGTGTGCCACAAGCCTGACCGTGTCGAACGATGCATGTACGAGTATTGCCTGAGGGG
ACAACAGGGTTTCTGTGACCACGCATGGGAGTTCAAGAAAGAATGCTACATAAAGCATGGAGACACCCTA
GAAGTACCAGATGAATGCAAAGGCTCCCTCCTGGGGGGACCGTCAGTCTTCCTCTTCCCCCCAAAACCCA
AGGACACCCTCATGATCTCCCGGACCCCTGAGGTCACATGCGTGGTGGTAGACGTGAGCCAGGAAGACCC
CGATGTCAAGTTCAACTGGTACGTAAACGGCGCGGAGGTGCATCATGCCCAGACGAAGCCACGGGAGACG
CAGTACAACAGCACATATCGTGTGGTCAGCGTCCTCACCGTCACGCACCAGGACTGGCTGAACGGCAAGG
AGTACACGTGCAAGGTCTCCAACAAAGCCCTCCCGGCCCCCATCCAGAAAACCATCTCCAAAGACAAAGG
GCAGCCCCGAGAGCCTCAGGTGTACACCCTGCCCCCGTCCCGGGAGGAGCTGACCAAGAACCAGGTCAGC
CTGACCTGCCTGGTCAAAGGCTTCTACCCCAGCGACATCGTCGTGGAGTGGGAGAGCAGCGGGCAGCCGG
AGAACACCTACAAGACCACGCCGCCCGTGCTGGACTCCGACGGCTCCTACTTCCTCTACAGCAAGCTCAC
CGTGGACAAGAGCAGGTGGCAGCAGGGGAACGTCTTCTCATGCTCCGTGATGCATGAGGCTCTGCACAAC
CACTACACCCAGAAGAGCCTCTCCGTGTCTCCGGGTAAAGGTTCTATGGCTAGCATGACTGGTGGACAGC
AAATGGGTTGAGTTTAATTCGATATCAAGCTTATCGATAATCAACCTCTGGATTACAAAATTTGTGAAAG
ATTGACTGGTATTCTTAACTATGTTGCTCCTTTTACGCTATGTGGATACGCTGCTTTAATGCCTTTGTAT
CATGCTATTGCTTCCCGTATGGCTTTCATTTTCTCCTCCTTGTATAAATCCTGGTTGCTGTCTCTTTATG
AGGAGTTGTGGCCCGTTGTCAGGCAACGTGGCGTGGTGTGCACTGTGTTTGCTGACGCAACCCCCACTGG
TTGGGGCATTGCCACCACCTGTCAGCTCCTTTCCGGGACTTTCGCTTTCCCCCTCCCTATTGCCACGGCG
GAACTCATCGCCGCCTGCCTTGCCCGCTGCTGGACAGGGGCTCGGCTGTTGGGCACTGACAATTCCGTGG
TGTTGTCGGGGAAATCATCGTCCTTTCCTTGGCTGCTCGCCTATGTTGCCACCTGGATTCTGCGCGGGAC
GTCCTTCTGCTACGTCCCTTCGGCCCTCAATCCAGCGGACCTTCCTTCCCGCGGCCTGCTGCCGGCTCTG
CGGCCTCTTCCGCGTCTTCGCCTTCGCCCTCAGACGAGTCGGATCTCCCTTTGGGCCGCCTCCCCGCATC
GATACCGAGCGCTGCTCGAGAGATCTACGGGTGGCATCCCTGTGACCCCTCCCCAGTGCCTCTCCTGGCC
CTGGAAGTTGCCACTCCAGTGCCCACCAGCCTTGTCCTAATAAAATTAAGTTGCATCATTTTGTCTGACT
AGGTGTCCTTCTATAATATTATGGGGTGGAGGGGGGTGGTATGGAGCAAGGGGCAAGTTGGGAAGACAAC
CTGTAGGGCCTGCGGGGTCTATTGGGAACCAAGCTGGAGTGCAGTGGCACAATCTTGGCTCACTGCAATC
TCCGCCTCCTGGGTTCAAGCGATTCTCCTGCCTCAGCCTCCCGAGTTGTTGGGATTCCAGGCATGCATGA
CCAGGCTCAGCTAATTTTTGTTTTTTTGGTAGAGACGGGGTTTCACCATATTGGCCAGGCTGGTCTCCAA
CTCCTAATCTCAGGTGATCTACCCACCTTGGCCTCCCAAATTGCTGGGATTACAGGCGTGAACCACTGCT
CCCTTCCCTGTCCTTCTGATTTTGTAGGTAACCACGTGCGGACCGAGCGGCCGCAGGAACCCCTAGTGAT
GGAGTTGGCCACTCCCTCTCTGCGCGCTCGCTCGCTCACTGAGGCCGGGCGACCAAAGGTCGCCCGACGC
CCGGGCTTTGCCCGGGCGGCCTCAGTGAGCGAGCGAGCGCGCAGCTGCCTGCAGGGGCGCCTGATGCGGT
ATTTTCTCCTTACGCATCTGTGCGGTATTTCACACCGCATA
[95 nt withheld, positions 4382-4476]
T
[46 nt withheld, positions 4478-4523]
C
[141 nt withheld, positions 4525-4665]
CCTTTGACGTTGGAGTCCACGTTCTTT
[37 nt withheld, positions 4693-4729]
ACTCTATCTCGGGCTATTCTTTTGATTTATAAGGGATTTTGCCGATTTCGGTCTATTGGTTAAAAAATGA
GCTGATTTAACAAAAATTTAACGCGAATTTTAACAAAATATTAACGTTTACAATTTTATGGTGCACTCTC
AGTACAATCTGCTCTGATGCCGCATAGTTAAGCCAGCCCCGACACCCGCCAACACCCGCTGACGCGCCCT
GACGGGCTTGTCTGCTCCCGGCATCCGCTTACAGACAAGCTGTGACCGTCTCCGGGAGCTGCATGTGTCA
GAGGTTTTCACCGTCATCACCGAAACGCGCGAGACGAAAGGGCCTCGTGATACGCCTATTTTTATAGGTT
AATGTCATGATAATAATGGTTTCTTAGACGTCAGGTGGCACTTTTCGGGGAAATGTGCGCGGAACCCCTA
TTTGTTTATTTTTCTAAATACATTCAAATATGTATCCGCTCATGAGACAATAACCCTGATAAATGCTTCA
ATAATATTGAAAAAGGAAGAGTATGAGTATTCAACATTTCCGTGTCGCCCTTATTCCCTTTTTTGCGGCA
TTTTGCCTTCCTGTTTTTGCTCACCCAGAAACGCTGGTGAAAGTAAAAGATGCTGAAGATCAGTTGGGTG
CACGAGTGGGTTACATCGAACTGGATCTCAACAGCGGTAAGATCCTTGAGAGTTTTCGCCCCGAAGAACG
TTTTCCAATGATGAGCACTTTTAAAGTTCTGCTATGTGGCGCGGTATTATCCCGTATTGACGCCGGGCAA
GAGCAACTCGGTCGCCGCATACACTATTCTCAGAATGACTTGGTTGAGTACTCACCAGTCACAGAAAAGC
ATCTTACGGATGGCATGACAGTAAGAGAATTATGCAGTGCTGCCATAACCATGAGTGATAACACTGCGGC
CAACTTACTTCTGACAACGATCGGAGGACCGAAGGAGCTAACCGCTTTTTTGCACAACATGGGGGATCAT
GTAACTCGCCTTGATCGTTGGGAACCGGAGCTGAATGAAGCCATACCAAACGACGAGCGTGACACCACGA
TGCCTGTAGCAATGGCAACAACGTTGCGCAAACTATTAACTGGCGAACTACTTACTCTAGCTTCCCGGCA
ACAATTAATAGACTGGATGGAGGCGGATAAAGTTGCAGGACCACTTCTGCGCTCGGCCCTTCCGGCTGGC
TGGTTTATTGCTGATAAATCTGGAGCCGGTGAGCGTGGGTCTCGCGGTATCATTGCAGCACTGGGGCCAG
ATGGTAAGCCCTCCCGTATCGTAGTTATCTACACGACGGGGAGTCAGGCAACTATGGATGAACGAAATAG
ACAGATCGCTGAGATAGGTGCCTCACTGATTAAGCATTGGTAACTGTCAGACCAAGTTTACTCATATATA
CTTTAGATTGATTTAAAACTTCATTTTTAATTTAAAAGGATCTAGGTGAAGATCCTTTTTGATAATCTCA
TGACCAAAATCCCTTAACGTGAGTTTTCGTTCCACTGAGCGTCAGACCCCGTAGAAAAGATCAAAGGATC
TTCTTGAGATCCTTTTTTTCTGCGCGTAATCTGCTGCTTGCAAACAAAAAAACCACCGCTACCAGCGGTG
GTTTGTTTGCCGGATCAAGAGCTACCAACTCTTTTTCCGAAGGTAACTGGCTTCAGCAGAGCGCAGATAC
CAAATACTGTTCTTCTAGTGTAGCCGTAGTTAGGCCACCACTTCAAGAACTCTGTAGCACCGCCTACATA
CCTCGCTCTGCTAATCCTGTTACCAGTGGCTGCTGCCAGTGGCGATAAGTCGTGTCTTACCGGGTTGGAC
TCAAGACGATAGTTACCGGATAAGGCGCAGCGGTCGGGCTGAACGGGGGGTTCGTGCACACAGCCCAGCT
TGGAGCGAACGACCTACACCGAACTGAGATACCTACAGCGTGAGCTATGAGAAAGCGCCACGCTTCCCGA
AGGGAGAAAGGCGGACAGGTATCCGGTAAGCGGCAGGGTCGGAACAGGAGAGCGCACGAGGGAGCTTCCA
GGGGGAAACGCCTGGTATCTTTATAGTCCTGTCGGGTTTCGCCACCTCTGACTTGAGCGTCGATTTTTGT
GATGCTCGTCAGGGGGGCGGAGCCTATGGAAAAACGCCAGCAACGCGGCCTTTTTACGGTTCCTGGCCTT
TTGCTGGCCTTTTGCTCAC
